>Addgene plasmid #188672 | SGEP-sh-Hs-PHGDH-1967 | addgene full sequence | sequence record 375054 | Addgene NGS Result
CACCCATCTCTCTCCTTCTAGCCTCCGCTAGTCAAAATTTTTGGCGTACTCACCAGTCGCCGCCCCTCGC
CTCTTGCCGTGCGCGCTTCAGCAAGCCGAGTCCTGCGTCGAGAGAGCTCCTCTGGTTTCCCTTTCGCTTT
CAAGTCCCTGTTCGGGCGCCACTGCTAGAGATTTTCCACACTGACTAAAAGGGTCTGAGGGATCTCTAGT
TACCAGAGTCACACAACAGACGGGCACACACTACTTGAAGCACTCAAGGCAAGCTTTATTGAGGCTTAAG
CAGTGGGTTCCCTAGTTAGCCAGAGAGCTCCCAGGCTCAGATCTGGTCTAACCAGAGAGACCCGTTTATG
TATCGAGCTAGGCACTTAAATACAATATCTCTGCAATGCGGCAATTCAGTGGTTCGTCCAATCCATGTCA
GACCCGTCTGTTGCCTTCCTAATAAGGCACGATCGTACCACCTTACTTCCACCAATCGGCATGCACGGTG
CTTTTTCTCTCCTTGTAAGGCATGTTGCTAACTCATCGTTACCATGTTGCAAGACTACAAGAGTATTGCA
TAAGACTACATTAAGCTTGCAGCTCCAGCTTTTGTTCCCTTTAGTGAGGGTTAATTGCGCGCTTGGCGTA
ATCATGGTCATAGCTGTTTCCTGTGTGAAATTGTTATCCGCTCACAATTCCACACAACATACGAGCCGGA
AGCATAAAGTGTAAAGCCTGGGGTGCCTAATGAGTGAGCTAACTCACATTAATTGCGTTGCGCTCACTGC
CCGCTTTCCAGTCGGGAAACCTGTCGTGCCAGCTGCATTAATGAATCGGCCAACGCGCGGGGAGAGGCGG
TTTGCGTATTGGGCGCTCTTCCGCTTCCTCGCTCACTGACTCGCTGCGCTCGGTCGTTCGGCTGCGGCGA
GCGGTATCAGCTCACTCAAAGGCGGTAATACGGTTATCCACAGAATCAGGGGATAACGCAGGAAAGAACA
TGTGAGCAAAAGGCCAGCAAAAGGCCAGGAACCGTAAAAAGGCCGCGTTGCTGGCGTTTTTCCATAGGCT
CCGCCCCCCTGACGAGCATCACAAAAATCGACGCTCAAGTCAGAGGTGGCGAAACCCGACAGGACTATAA
AGATACCAGGCGTTTCCCCCTGGAAGCTCCCTCGTGCGCTCTCCTGTTCCGACCCTGCCGCTTACCGGAT
ACCTGTCCGCCTTTCTCCCTTCGGGAAGCGTGGCGCTTTCTCATAGCTCACGCTGTAGGTATCTCAGTTC
GGTGTAGGTCGTTCGCTCCAAGCTGGGCTGTGTGCACGAACCCCCCGTTCAGCCCGACCGCTGCGCCTTA
TCCGGTAACTATCGTCTTGAGTCCAACCCGGTAAGACACGACTTATCGCCACTGGCAGCAGCCACTGGTA
ACAGGATTAGCAGAGCGAGGTATGTAGGCGGTGCTACAGAGTTCTTGAAGTGGTGGCCTAACTACGGCTA
CACTAGAAGAACAGTATTTGGTATCTGCGCTCTGCTGAAGCCAGTTACCTTCGGAAAAAGAGTTGGTAGC
TCTTGATCCGGCAAACAAACCACCGCTGGTAGCGGTGGTTTTTTTGTTTGCAAGCAGCAGATTACGCGCA
GAAAAAAAGGATCTCAAGAAGATCCTTTGATCTTTTCTACGGGGTCTGACGCTCAGTGGAACGAAAACTC
ACGTTAAGGGATTTTGGTCATGAGATTATCAAAAAGGATCTTCACCTAGATCCTTTTAAATTAAAAATGA
AGTTTTAAATCAATCTAAAGTATATATGAGTAAACTTGGTCTGACAGTTACCAATGCTTAATCAGTGAGG
CACCTATCTCAGCGATCTGTCTATTTCGTTCATCCATAGTTGCCTGACTCCCCGTCGTGTAGATAACTAC
GATACGGGAGGGCTTACCATCTGGCCCCAGTGCTGCAATGATACCGCGAGACCCACGCTCACCGGCTCCA
GATTTATCAGCAATAAACCAGCCAGCCGGAAGGGCCGAGCGCAGAAGTGGTCCTGCAACTTTATCCGCCT
CCATCCAGTCTATTAATTGTTGCCGGGAAGCTAGAGTAAGTAGTTCGCCAGTTAATAGTTTGCGCAACGT
TGTTGCCATTGCTACAGGCATCGTGGTGTCACGCTCGTCGTTTGGTATGGCTTCATTCAGCTCCGGTTCC
CAACGATCAAGGCGAGTTACATGATCCCCCATGTTGTGCAAAAAAGCGGTTAGCTCCTTCGGTCCTCCGA
TCGTTGTCAGAAGTAAGTTGGCCGCAGTGTTATCACTCATGGTTATGGCAGCACTGCATAATTCTCTTAC
TGTCATGCCATCCGTAAGATGCTTTTCTGTGACTGGTGAGTACTCAACCAAGTCATTCTGAGAATAGTGT
ATGCGGCGACCGAGTTGCTCTTGCCCGGCGTCAATACGGGATAATACCGCGCCACATAGCAGAACTTTAA
AAGTGCTCATCATTGGAAAACGTTCTTCGGGGCGAAAACTCTCAAGGATCTTACCGCTGTTGAGATCCAG
TTCGATGTAACCCACTCGTGCACCCAACTGATCTTCAGCATCTTTTACTTTCACCAGCGTTTCTGGGTGA
GCAAAAACAGGAAGGCAAAATGCCGCAAAAAAGGGAATAAGGGCGACACGGAAATGTTGAATACTCATAC
TCTTCCTTTTTCAATATTATTGAAGCATTTATCAGGGTTATTGTCTCATGAGCGGATACATATTTGAATG
TATTTAGAAAAATAAACAAATAGGGGTTCCGCGCACATTTCCCCGAAAAGTGCCACCTAAATTGTAAGCG
TTAATATTTTGTTAAAATTCGCGTTAAATTTTTGTTAAATCAGCTCATTTTTTAACCAATAGGCCGAAAT
CGGCAAAATCCCTTATAAATCAAAAGAATAGACCGAGATAGGGT
[37 nt withheld, positions 2915-2951]
AAAGAACGTGGACTCCAACGTCAAAGG
[49 nt withheld, positions 2979-3027]
T
[91 nt withheld, positions 3029-3119]
G
[124 nt withheld, positions 3121-3244]
CCCATTCGCCATTCAGGCTGCGCAACTGTTGGGAAGGGCGATCGGTGCGGGCCTCTTCGCTATTACGCCA
GCTGGCGAAAGGGGGATGTGCTGCAAGGCGATTAAGTTGGGTAACGCCAGGGTTTTCCCAGTCACGACGT
TGTAAAACGACGGCCAGTGAGCGCGCGTAATACGACTCACTATAGGGCGAATTGGGTACGTCCCTAGGCC
TCCAAAAAAGCCTCCTCACTACTTCTGGAATAGCTCAGAGGCCGAGGCGGCCTCGGCCTCTGCATAAATA
AAAAAAATTAGTCAGCCATGGGGCGGAGAATGGGCGGAACTGGGCGGAGTTAGGGGCGGGATGGGCGGAG
TTAGGGGCGGGATAGCTAGAGCCAGACATGATAAGATACATTGATGAGTTTGGACAAACCACAACTAGAA
TGCAGTGAAAAAAATGCTTTATTTGTGAAATTTGTGATGCTATTGCTTTATTTGTAACCATTATAAGCTG
CAATAAACAAGTTCCTCTCACTCTCTGATATTCATTTCTTTGCAAGTTATAAATACTGAATAATAAGATG
ACATGAACTACTACTGCTAGAGATTTTCCACACTGACTAAAAGGGTCTGAGGGATCTCTAGTTACCAGAG
TCACACAACAGACGGGCACACACTACTTGAAGCACTCAAGGCAAGCTTTATTGAGGCTTAAGCAGTGGGT
TCCCTAGTTAGCCAGAGAGCTCCCAGGCTCAGATCTGGTCTAACCAGAGAGACCCAGTACAAGCAAAAAG
CAGATCTTGTCTTCGTTGGGAGTGAATTAGCCCTTCCAGTCCCCCCTTTTCTTTTAAAAAGTGGCTAAGA
TCTACAGCTGCCTTGTAAGTCATTGGTCTTAAAGGTACCTGAGGTGTGACTGGAAAACCCACCTCCTCCT
CCTCTTGTGCTTCTAGCCAGGCACAATCAGCATTGGTAGCTGCTGTATTGCTACTTGTGATTGCTCCATG
TTTTTCTAGGTCTCGACTGCAGAATTAATTCCAGGCGGGGAGGCGGCCCAAAGGGAGATCCGACTCGTCT
GAGGGCGAAGGCGAAGACGCGGAAGAGGCCGCAGAGCCGGCAGCAGGCCGCGGGAAGGAAGGTCCGCTGG
ATTGAGGGCCGAAGGGACGTAGCAGAAGGACGTCCCGCGCAGAATCCAGGTGGCAACACAGGCGAGCAGC
CATGGAAAGGACGTCAGCTTCCCCGACAACACCACGGAATTGTCAGTGCCCAACAGCCGAGCCCCTGTCC
AGCAGCGGGCAAGGCAGGCGGCGATGAGTTCCGCCGTGGCAATAGGGAGGGGGAAAGCGAAAGTCCCGGA
AAGGAGCTGACAGGTGGTGGCAATGCCCCAACCAGTGGGGGTTGCGTCAGCAAACACAGTGCACACCACG
CCACGTTGCCTGACAACGGGCCACAACTCCTCATAAAGAGACAGCAACCAGGATTTATACAAGGAGGAGA
AAATGAAAGCCATACGGGAAGCAATAGCATGATACAAAGGCATTAAAGCAGCGTATCCACATAGCGTAAA
AGGAGCAACATAGTTAAGAATACCAGTCAATCTTTCACAAATTTTGTAATCCAGAGGTTGATTGTTCCAG
ACGCGTTTCGAAGTCGACATGCATGGGGTCGTGCGCTCCTTTCGGTCGGGCGCTGCGGGTCGTGGGGCGG
GCGTCAGGCACCGGGCTTGCGGGTCATGCACCAGGTGCGCGGTCCTTCGGGCACCTCGACGTCGGCGGTG
ACGGTGAAGCCGAGCCGCTCGTAGAAGGGGAGGTTGCGGGGCGCGGAGGTCTCCAGGAAGGCGGGCACCC
CGGCGCGCTCGGCCGCCTCCACTCCGGGGAGCACGACGGCGCTGCCCAGACCCTTGCCCTGGTGGTCGGG
CGAGACGCCGACGGTGGCCAGGAACCACGCGGGCTCCTTGGGCCGGTGCGGCGCCAGGAGGCCTTCCATC
TGTTGCTGCGCGGCCAGCCGGGAACCGCTCAACTCGGCCATGCGCGGGCCGATCTCGGCGAACACCGCCC
CCGCTTCGACGCTCTCCGGCGTGGTCCAGACCGCCACCGCGGCGCCGTCGTCCGCGACCCACACCTTGCC
GATGTCGAGCCCGACGCGCGTGAGGAAGAGTTCTTGCAGCTCGGTGACCCGCTCGATGTGGCGGTCCGGA
TCGACGGTGTGGCGCGTGGCGGGGTAGTCGGCGAACGCGGCGGCGAGGGTGCGTACGGCCCTGGGGACGT
CGTCGCGGGTGGCGAGGCGCACCGTGGGCTTGTACTCGGTCATGGTAAGCTTGGGCTGCAGGTCGAAAGG
CCCGGAGATGAGGAAGAGGAGAACAGCGCGGCAGACGTGCGCTTTTGAAGCGTGCAGAATGCCGGGCCTC
CGGAGGACCTTCGGGCGCCCGCCCCGCCCCTGAGCCCGCCCCTGAGCCCGCCCCCGGACCCACCCCTTCC
CAGCCTCTGAGCCCAGAAAGCGAAGGAGCAAAGCTGCTATTGGCCGCTGCCCCAAAGGCCTACCCGCTTC
CATTGCTCAGCGGTGCTGTCCATCTGCACGAGACTAGTGAGACGTGCTACTTCCATTTGTCACGTCCTGC
ACGACGCGAGCTGCGGGGCGGGGGGGAACTTCCTGACTAGGGGAGGAGTAGAAGGTGGCGCGAAGGGGCC
ACCAAAGAACGGAGCCGGTTGGCGCCTACCGGTGGATGTGGAATGTGTGCGAGGCCAGAGGCCACTTGTG
TAGCGCCAAGTGCCCAGCGGGGCTGCTAAAGCGCATGCTCCAGACTGCCTTGGGAAAAGCGCCTCCCCTA
CCCGGTAGAATTACGCGTCAATTGAAAAAAGTGATTTAATTTATACCATTTTAATTCAGCTTTGTAAAAA
TGTATCAAAGAGATAGCAAGGTATTCAGTTTTAGTAAACAAGATAATTGCTCGAATTCTAGCCCCTTGAA
GTCCGAGGCAGTAGGCAGTACAGCAATAACCGTCTAATATACATCTGTGGCTTCACTATATTAGACGGTT
ATTGCTGTATCGCTCACTGTCAACAGCAATATACCTTCTCGAGCCTTCTGTTGGGTTAAGAAGTCGAAGT
AATCCCAGCAAGTGTTTCCAAGATGTGCAGGCAACGATTCTGTAAAGTACTGAAGCCTCATTCAAACAAT
TACCCTGTTATCCCTAGTCGAGGCGGCCGCCGTACGTCATTACTTGTACAGCTCGTCCATGCCGAGAGTG
ATCCCGGCGGCGGTCACGAACTCCAGCAGGACCATGTGATCGCGCTTCTCGTTGGGGTCTTTGCTCAGGG
CGGACTGGGTGCTCAGGTAGTGGTTGTCGGGCAGCAGCACGGGGCCGTCGCCGATGGGGGTGTTCTGCTG
GTAGTGGTCGGCGAGCTGCACGCTGCCGTCCTCGATGTTGTGGCGGATCTTGAAGTTCGCCTTGATGCCG
TTCTTCTGCTTGTCGGCCATGATATAGACGTTGTGGCTGTTGTAGTTGTACTCCAGCTTGTGCCCCAGGA
TGTTGCCGTCCTCCTTGAAGTCGATGCCCTTCAGCTCGATGCGGTTCACCAGGGTGTCGCCCTCGAACTT
CACCTCGGCGCGGGTCTTGTAGTTGCCGTCGTCCTTGAAGAAGATGGTGCGCTCCTGGACGTAGCCTTCG
GGCATGGCGGACTTGAAGAAGTCGTGCTGCTTCATGTGGTCGGGGTAGCGGCTGAAGCACTGCACGCCGT
AGGTCAGGGTGGTCACGAGGGTGGGCCAGGGCACGGGCAGCTTGCCGGTGGTGCAGATGAACTTCAGGGT
CAGCTTGCCGTAGGTGGCATCGCCCTCGCCCTCGCCAGACACGCTGAACTTGTGGCCGTTTACGTCGCCG
TCCAGCTCGACCAGGATGGGCACCACCCCGGTGAACAGCTCCTCGCCCTTGCTCACCATGGTGGATCCAC
CGGTAGATCCACCGGCCGACTCAGTCTGTCGGAGGACTGGCGCGCCGAGTGAGGGGTTGTGAGCTCTTTT
ATAGAGCTCGGGAAGCAGAAGCGCGCGAACAGAAGCGAGAAGCAGGCTGATTGGTTAATTCAAATAAGGC
GCAGGGTCATTTCAGGTCCTTGGGGGAGCCTGGAAACATCTGATGGGTCTTAAGAAACTGCTGAGGGTTG
GGCCATATCTGGGGACCATCTGTTCTTGGCCTCGGGCCGGGGCCGAAACTGCGGTGACCATCTGTTCTTG
GCCCCGGGCCGGGGCCGAAACTGCTCACCGCAGATATCCTGTTTGGCCCAACGTTAGCTATTTTCATGTA
CCCGCCCTTGATCTGAACTTCTCTATTCTTGGTTTGGTATTTTTCCATGCCTTGCAAAATGGCGTTACTG
CAGCTAGCTCGATCGAGGCTAGTCTCGTGATCGATAAAATTTTGAATTTTTGTAATTTGTTTTTGTAATT
CTTTAGTTTGTATGTCTGTTGCTATTATGTCTACTATTCTTTCCCCTGCACTGTACCCCCCAATCCCCCC
TTTTCTTTTAAAAGTTAACCGATACCGTCGAGATCCGTTCACTAATCGAATGGATCTGTCTCTGTCTCTC
TCTCCACCTTCTTCTTCTATTCCTTCGGGCCTGTCGGGTCCCCTCGGGGTTGGGAGGTGGGTCTGAAACG
ATAATGGTGAATATCCCTGCCTAACTCTATTCACTATAGAAAGTACAGCAAAAACTATTCTTAAACCTAC
CAAGCCTCCTACTATCATTATGAATAATTTTATATACCACAGCCAATTTGTTATGTTAAACCAATTCCAC
AAACTTGCCCATTTATCTAATTCCAATAATTCTTGTTCATTCTTTTCTTGCTGGTTTTGCGATTCTTCAA
TTAAGGAGTGTATTAAGCTTGTGTAATTGTTAATTTCTCTGTCCCACTCCATCCAGGTCGTGTGATTCCA
AATCTGTTCCAGAGATTTATTACTCCAACTAGCATTCCAAGGCACAGCAGTGGTGCAAATGAGTTTTCCA
GAGCAACCCCAAATCCCCAGGAGCTGTTGATCCTTTAGGTATCTTTCCACAGCCAGGATTCTTGCCTGGA
GCTGCTTGATGCCCCAGACTGTGAGTTGCAACAGATGCTGTTGCGCCTCAATAGCCCTCAGCAAATTGTT
CTGCTGCTGCACTATACCAGACAATAATTGTCTGGCCTGTACCGTCAGCGTCATTGACGCTGCGCCCATA
GTGCTTCCTGCTGCTCCCAAGAACCCAAGGAACAAAGCTCCTATTCCCACTGCTCTTTTTTCTCTCTGCA
CCACTCTTCTCTTTGCCTTGGTGGGTGCTACTCCTAATGGTTCAATTTTTACTACTTTATATTTATATAA
TTCACTTCTCCAATTGTCCCTCATATCTCCTCCTCCAGGTCTGAAGATCAGCGGCCGCTTGCTGTGCGGT
GGTCTTACTTTTGTTTTGCTCTTCCTCTATCTTGTCTAAAGCTTCCTTGGTGTCTTTTATCTCTATCCTT
TGATGCACACAATAGAGGGTTGCTACTGTATTATATAATGATCTAAGTTCTTCTGATCCTGTCTGAAGGG
ATGGTTGTAGCTGTCCCAGTATTTGTCTACAGCCTTCTGATGTTTCTAACAGGCCAGGATTAACTGCGAA
TCGTTCTAGCTCCCTGCTTGCCCATACTATATGTTTTAATTTATATTTTTTCTTTCCCCCTGGCCTTAAC
CGAATTTTTTCCCATCGCGATCTAATTCTCCCCCGCTTAATACTGACGCTCTCG
Features (pLannotate 1.2.2; 28 found; start..end, strand, type, name):
    163..343     -  LTR            5' LTR (truncated): truncated 5' long terminal repeat (LTR) from HIV-1
    344..570     -  promoter       RSV promoter: Rous sarcoma virus enhancer/promoter
    598..616     -  promoter       T3 promoter: promoter for bacteriophage T3 RNA polymerase
    661..677     -  protein_bind   lac operator: The lac repressor binds to the lac operator to inhibit transcription in E. coli. This inhibition can be relieved by adding lactose or isopropyl-β-D-thiogalactopyranoside (IPTG). lac repressor encoded by lacI
    685..715     -  promoter       lac promoter: promoter for the E. coli lac operon
    730..751     -  protein_bind   CAP binding site: CAP binding activates transcription in the presence of cAMP. E. coli catabolite activator protein
    764..856     -  CDS            lacI (fragment): lac repressor; lacI; The lac repressor binds to the lac operator to inhibit transcription in E. coli. This inhibition can be relieved by adding lactose or isopropyl-β-D-thiogalactopyranoside (IPTG).
   1039..1627    -  rep_origin     ori: high-copy-number ColE1/pMB1/pBR322/pUC origin of replication
   1798..2658    -  CDS            AmpR: β-lactamase; bla; confers resistance to ampicillin, carbenicillin, and related antibiotics
   2659..2763    -  promoter       AmpR promoter: bla
   2816..3244    -  rep_origin     f1 ori (sequence partly withheld): f1 bacteriophage origin of replication; arrow indicates direction of (+) strand synthesis
   3249..3404    -  CDS            lacZα (fragment): LacZα fragment of β-galactosidase; lacZ fragment
   3412..3430    +  promoter       T7 promoter: promoter for bacteriophage T7 RNA polymerase
   3451..3586    -  rep_origin     SV40 ori: SV40 origin of replication
   3626..3747    -  polyA_signal   SV40 poly(A) signal: SV40 polyadenylation signal
   3819..4052    -  LTR            3' LTR (ΔU3): self-inactivating 3' long terminal repeat (LTR) from HIV-1
   4054..4242    -  CDS            nef (fragment): NEF_HV1Z2 - Experimental evidence at protein level: Swiss-Prot protein existence level 1. Extracellular Nef protein targets CD4(+) T-lymphocytes for apoptosis by interacting with CXCR4 surface receptors. From Human immunodeficiency virus type 1 group M subtype D (isolate Z2/CDC-Z34) (HIV-1).
   4259..4847    -  misc_feature   WPRE: woodchuck hepatitis virus posttranscriptional regulatory element
   4928..5527    -  CDS            PuroR: puromycin N-acetyltransferase; pac from Streptomyces alboniger; confers resistance to puromycin
   5548..6047    -  promoter       PGK promoter: mouse phosphoglycerate kinase 1 promoter
   6072..6198    -  ncRNA          3' miR-30a: sequence downstream of the 71-nt precursor of the human miR-30a microRNA (Zeng et al., 2002) miRNA
   6434..7153    -  CDS            EGFP: the original enhanced GFP (Yang et al., 1996) mammalian codon-optimized
   7181..7582    -  promoter       SFFV promoter: spleen focus-forming virus long terminal repeat (LTR) promoter
   7620..7737    -  misc_feature   cPPT/CTS: central polypurine tract and central termination sequence of HIV-1
   7756..7856    -  CDS            Rev (fragment): human immunodeficiency virus 1 (HIV-1) Rev protein; rev; enhances nuclear export of unspliced and incompletely spliced viral mRNAs
   8233..8466    -  misc_feature   RRE: The Rev response element (RRE) of HIV-1 allows for Rev-dependent mRNA export from the nucleus to the cytoplasm.
   8612..7       -  CDS            HIV-1 gag (fragment) (across the origin): gag protein from human immunodeficiency virus 1; gag
   8959..116     -  misc_feature   HIV-1 Ψ (across the origin): packaging signal of human immunodeficiency virus type 1
