[The description below was written by a language model from this plasmid's Addgene catalogue record and pLannotate feature annotations shown in this document.]
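Description:
SGEP-sh-Hs-PHGDH-1967 is a self-inactivating, third-generation-style lentiviral shRNA vector built on the pRRL backbone and carrying a 97 bp microRNA-embedded hairpin against human PHGDH (phosphoglycerate dehydrogenase). It is propagated in E. coli through a high-copy ColE1/pUC-type origin with ampicillin selection (AmpR), and the backbone also retains an f1 origin, lac-derived fragments, T3/T7 promoters and an SV40 origin. Although the catalogue lists the vector type as "Lentiviral, CRISPR", the stated purpose and the annotated features point to RNA interference; no Cas or guide RNA scaffold elements appear in the feature table.

The viral genome is transcribed in packaging cells from an RSV promoter fused to a truncated HIV-1 5' LTR. It contains the Ψ packaging signal with a gag fragment, the RRE for Rev-dependent nuclear export, cPPT/CTS to aid nuclear import, WPRE to enhance transcript expression, and a ΔU3 3' LTR that inactivates LTR promoter activity after integration, followed by an SV40 poly(A) signal. Within this frame, the SFFV promoter drives EGFP. Downstream of EGFP lies an unannotated stretch followed by 3' miR-30a flanking sequence, the expected position of the hairpin, so the shRNA is apparently processed from the 3' untranslated region of the same Pol II transcript and green fluorescence reports its expression. A separate mouse PGK promoter drives puromycin N-acetyltransferase for selection of transduced cells. The hairpin itself and any 5' miR flank are not called out by the annotation, and the cloning sites are not recorded. The construct is suited to stable, constitutive knockdown of PHGDH in human cells, with transduced cells tracked by EGFP and enriched with puromycin.
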