Addgene plasmid #188672: SGEP-sh-Hs-PHGDH-1967
Purpose: shRNA
Depositing lab: Lewis Cantley. Depositing organization: Cornell University.
Backbone
  Vector backbone: pRRL
  Vector type: Lentiviral, CRISPR
Growth in bacteria
  Bacterial resistance: Ampicillin, 100 μg/mL
  Growth temperature: 30°C
  Growth strain: NEB Stable
  Copy number: High Copy
Gene/Insert
  Gene/Insert name: shPHGDH
  gRNA/shRNA sequence: TGCTGTTGACAGTGAGCGATACAGCAATAACCGTCTAATATAGTGAAGCCACAGATGTATATTAGACGGTTATTGCTGTACTGCCTACTGCCTCGGA
  Species: H. sapiens (human)
  Insert size (bp): 97
  Mutation: WT
  Entrez Gene: PHGDH (a.k.a. 3-PGDH, 3PGDH, HEL-S-113, NLS, NLS1, PDG, PGAD, PGD, PGDH, PHGDHD, SERA)
  Cloning method: Restriction Enzyme; 5′ cloning site Unknown (unknown if destroyed)
Terms and licenses: Academic/Nonprofit Terms; Industry Terms: Not Available to Industry
How to cite: SGEP-sh-Hs-PHGDH-1967 was a gift from Lewis Cantley (Addgene plasmid # 188672 ; http://n2t.net/addgene:188672 ; RRID:Addgene_188672)
